Addgene plasmid #213375: S1PR4-DuET
Purpose: The DuET construct encodes the named human GPCR engineered with a cleaved hemagglutinin signal peptide, a 5' FLAG and a 3' 1D4 epitope tag optimized for expression in mammalian cells and proteomics studies.
Depositing lab: Thomas Sakmar. Depositing organization: Rockefeller University. Publication: Multiplexed selectivity screening of anti-GPCR antibodies. Dahl L, Kotliar IB, Bendes A, Dodig-Crnkovic T, Fromm S, Elofsson A, Uhlen M, Sakmar TP, Schwenk JM. Sci Adv. 2023 May 3;9(18):eadf9297. doi: 10.1126/sciadv.adf9297. Epub 2023 May 3. PubMed 37134173.
Backbone
  Vector backbone: pcDNA 3.1 (+)
  Vector type: Mammalian Expression
Growth in bacteria
  Bacterial resistance: Ampicillin, 100 μg/mL
  Growth temperature: 37°C
  Growth strain: DH5alpha
  Copy number: High Copy
Gene/Insert
  Gene/Insert name: S1PR4 (alt names: Sphingosine-1-phosphate receptor 4; EDG6)
  Species: H. sapiens (human)
  Entrez Gene: S1PR4 (a.k.a. EDG6, LPC1, S1P4, SLP4)
  Promoter: CMV, T7
  Tag / fusion protein: FLAG (N terminal on insert); 1D4 (C terminal on insert)
  Cloning method: Gibson Cloning
Terms and licenses: Academic/Nonprofit Terms; Industry Terms: Not Available to Industry
Depositor comments: Class: A, Family: Lysophospholipid. Ensembl ID: ENSG00000125910, Uniprot ID: O95977
How to cite: S1PR4-DuET was a gift from Thomas Sakmar (Addgene plasmid # 213375 ; http://n2t.net/addgene:213375 ; RRID:Addgene_213375)
