[The description below was written by a language model from this plasmid's Addgene catalogue record and pLannotate feature annotations shown in this document.]
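Description:
S1PR4-DuET is a mammalian expression plasmid built on the pcDNA 3.1 (+) backbone that carries the human sphingosine-1-phosphate receptor 4 (S1PR4, also known as EDG6), a class A GPCR of the lysophospholipid receptor family. The receptor coding sequence was inserted by Gibson cloning downstream of the CMV immediate-early enhancer and promoter, which drive strong constitutive transcription in mammalian cells. A T7 promoter sits between CMV and the insert and allows in vitro transcription. A bovine growth hormone polyadenylation signal terminates the transcript. In the DuET design, the receptor is preceded by a cleavable hemagglutinin signal peptide that promotes membrane insertion and surface delivery. It is followed by an N-terminal FLAG epitope and carries a C-terminal 1D4 epitope. The feature table detects the FLAG sequence (scored as a fragment of 3xFLAG) just upstream of the S1PR4 open reading frame, but it does not separately annotate the signal peptide or the 1D4 tag.

The plasmid is propagated in E. coli at high copy through a ColE1/pUC-type origin and selected with ampicillin via the bla gene. An f1 origin is also present. For mammalian cells, an SV40 early promoter drives a neomycin phosphotransferase cassette ending in an SV40 poly(A) signal, which would allow G418 selection of stable lines. Short annotated matches to an HIV-1 LTR, lacI and ble are fragments and probably not functional elements.

With an epitope at each end, the full-length receptor can be captured and detected independently of receptor-specific antibodies. The record describes the construct as optimised for expression in mammalian cells and for proteomics studies, and the associated work concerns multiplexed selectivity screening of anti-GPCR antibodies.
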