Features (pLannotate 1.2.2; 21 found; start..end, strand, type, name):
    497..517     -  CDS            3xFLAG (fragment): three tandem FLAG® epitope tags
    610..628     -  promoter       T7 promoter: promoter for bacteriophage T7 RNA polymerase
    644..677     -  LTR            5' LTR (truncated) (fragment): truncated 5' long terminal repeat (LTR) from HIV-1
    673..876     -  promoter       CMV promoter: human cytomegalovirus (CMV) immediate early promoter
    877..1256    -  enhancer       CMV enhancer: human cytomegalovirus immediate early enhancer
   1411..1463    +  misc_feature   bom (fragment): basis of mobility region from pBR322
   1522..1626    +  promoter       AmpR promoter: bla
   1627..2487    +  CDS            AmpR: β-lactamase; bla; confers resistance to ampicillin, carbenicillin, and related antibiotics
   2658..3246    +  rep_origin     ori: high-copy-number ColE1/pMB1/pBR322/pUC origin of replication
   3429..3521    +  CDS            lacI (fragment): lac repressor; lacI; The lac repressor binds to the lac operator to inhibit transcription in E. coli. This inhibition can be relieved by adding lactose or isopropyl-β-D-thiogalactopyranoside (IPTG).
   3534..3555    +  protein_bind   CAP binding site: CAP binding activates transcription in the presence of cAMP. E. coli catabolite activator protein
   3570..3600    +  promoter       lac promoter: promoter for the E. coli lac operon
   3608..3624    +  protein_bind   lac operator: The lac repressor binds to the lac operator to inhibit transcription in E. coli. This inhibition can be relieved by adding lactose or isopropyl-β-D-thiogalactopyranoside (IPTG). lac repressor encoded by lacI
   3697..3818    -  polyA_signal   SV40 poly(A) signal: SV40 polyadenylation signal
   3813..3971    -  CDS            ble (fragment): BLE_KLEPN - Experimental evidence at protein level: Swiss-Prot protein existence level 1. Binding protein with a strong affinity to the bleomycin family of antibiotics. Binds to CL990; an antimitotic-antibiotic compound. From Klebsiella pneumoniae.
   3995..4786    -  CDS            neo: KKA2_KLEPN - Also known as kan, nptII. Experimental evidence at protein level: Swiss-Prot protein existence level 1. Resistance to kanamycin, neomycin, paromomycin, ribostamycin, butirosin and gentamicin B. From Klebsiella pneumoniae.
   4853..5182    -  promoter       SV40 promoter: SV40 enhancer and early promoter
   5196..5624    -  rep_origin     f1 ori (sequence partly withheld): f1 bacteriophage origin of replication; arrow indicates direction of (+) strand synthesis
   5645..5666    -  promoter       SV40 promoter (fragment): SV40 enhancer and early promoter
   5670..5894    -  polyA_signal   bGH poly(A) signal: bovine growth hormone polyadenylation signal
   6025..484     -  CDS            S1PR4 (across the origin): S1PR4_HUMAN - Also known as EDG6. Experimental evidence at protein level: Swiss-Prot protein existence level 1. Receptor for the lysosphingolipid sphingosine 1-phosphate (S1P). S1P is a bioactive lysophospholipid that elicits diverse physiological effect on most types of cells and tissues. May be involved in cell migration processes that are specific for lymphocytes. From Homo sapiens (Human).
>Addgene plasmid #213375 | S1PR4-DuET | addgene full sequence | sequence record 430731 | Addgene NGS Result
CTCGACTGGTCTTTGTTGCGCCGGACTCAGCGACAGGGCGCACCATCGTAGCAAACCGCTCCCCTGCGGT
GAACAGCAAGCTGAAAGTGGAAGCCGCCAGGGCTGTGAACAGCAGGCCCTCCCGGAGGAACCATTGGGCA
GGAGCAAGCCGGAAGGTGCGGGCGCCAGACAGGAGCACATTGGCAAGATAGGCGGCCCCTGTCAGGAGGT
CACTGAGGGTAATGTTCACGAGGCAGTAGTATACCCAGCGTCGGGAGCGCATATGGCTAGTGATGGCGGC
GAGCACAAGGAGGTTTTCCAAAACCACCAGGCAGCTAGCTGCGACGGAAAGGCCCCTCAGAGCACCGAGG
CCCCCGTCTTCAGGGCCACCGCGCCCTGCCAGTCGGCCGGAATGATTGTAGTGCAGGACGATCAGCCTAC
TGTGGCCCCCGGCGGCAAGTTGCTGACAGCTCTCAGGGGCAACGGGGGTTCCGGTAGCGTTCATATCGAT
GCTGGCGTCATCATCGTCCTTGTAGTCGGCGAATACCAGGCAGAAGATGTAGCTCAGGGCGATGATCGTC
TTCATGGTGGCGCTAAGCTTAAGTTTAAACGCTAGCCAGCTTGGGTCTCCCTATAGTGAGTCGTATTAAT
TTCGATAAGCCAGTAAGCAGTGGGTTCTCTAGTTAGCCAGAGAGCTCTGCTTATATAGACCTCCCACCGT
ACACGCCTACCGCCCATTTGCGTCAATGGGGCGGAGTTGTTACGACATTTTGGAAAGTCCCGTTGATTTT
GGTGCCAAAACAAACTCCCATTGACGTCAATGGGGTGGAGACTTGGAAATCCCCGTGAGTCAAACCGCTA
TCCACGCCCATTGATGTACTGCCAAAACCGCATCACCATGGTAATAGCGATGACTAATACGTAGATGTAC
TGCCAAGTAGGAAAGTCCCATAAGGTCATGTACTGGGCATAATGCCAGGCGGGCCATTTACCGTCATTGA
CGTCAATAGGGGGCGTACTTGGCATATGATACACTTGATGTACTGCCAAGTGGGCAGTTTACCGTAAATA
CTCCACCCATTGACGTCAATGGAAAGTCCCTATTGGCGTTACTATGGGAACATACGTCATTATTGACGTC
AATGGGCGGGGGTCGTTGGGCGGTCAGCCAGGCGGGCCATTTACCGTAAGTTATGTAACGCGGAACTCCA
TATATGGGCTATGAACTAATGACCCCGTAATTGATTACTATTAATAACTAGTCAATAATCAATGTCAACG
CGTATATCTGGCCCGTACATCGCGAAGCAGCGCAAAACGCCTAACCCTAAGCAGATTCTTCATGCAAATG
TCGGTCAAGCCTTGCCTTGTTGTAGCTTAAATTTTGCTCGCGCACTACTCAGCGACCTCCAACACACAAG
CAGGGAGCAGATACTGGCTTAACTATGCGGCATCAGAGCAGATTGTACTGAGAGTGCACCATAGGGGATC
GGGAGATCTCCCGATCCGTCGACGTCAGGTGGCACTTTTCGGGGAAATGTGCGCGGAACCCCTATTTGTT
TATTTTTCTAAATACATTCAAATATGTATCCGCTCATGAGACAATAACCCTGATAAATGCTTCAATAATA
TTGAAAAAGGAAGAGTATGAGTATTCAACATTTCCGTGTCGCCCTTATTCCCTTTTTTGCGGCATTTTGC
CTTCCTGTTTTTGCTCACCCAGAAACGCTGGTGAAAGTAAAAGATGCTGAAGATCAGTTGGGTGCACGAG
TGGGTTACATCGAACTGGATCTCAACAGCGGTAAGATCCTTGAGAGTTTTCGCCCCGAAGAACGTTTTCC
AATGATGAGCACTTTTAAAGTTCTGCTATGTGGCGCGGTATTATCCCGTATTGACGCCGGGCAAGAGCAA
CTCGGTCGCCGCATACACTATTCTCAGAATGACTTGGTTGAGTACTCACCAGTCACAGAAAAGCATCTTA
CGGATGGCATGACAGTAAGAGAATTATGCAGTGCTGCCATAACCATGAGTGATAACACTGCGGCCAACTT
ACTTCTGACAACGATCGGAGGACCGAAGGAGCTAACCGCTTTTTTGCACAACATGGGGGATCATGTAACT
CGCCTTGATCGTTGGGAACCGGAGCTGAATGAAGCCATACCAAACGACGAGCGTGACACCACGATGCCTG
TAGCAATGGCAACAACGTTGCGCAAACTATTAACTGGCGAACTACTTACTCTAGCTTCCCGGCAACAATT
AATAGACTGGATGGAGGCGGATAAAGTTGCAGGACCACTTCTGCGCTCGGCCCTTCCGGCTGGCTGGTTT
ATTGCTGATAAATCTGGAGCCGGTGAGCGTGGGTCTCGCGGTATCATTGCAGCACTGGGGCCAGATGGTA
AGCCCTCCCGTATCGTAGTTATCTACACGACGGGGAGTCAGGCAACTATGGATGAACGAAATAGACAGAT
CGCTGAGATAGGTGCCTCACTGATTAAGCATTGGTAACTGTCAGACCAAGTTTACTCATATATACTTTAG
ATTGATTTAAAACTTCATTTTTAATTTAAAAGGATCTAGGTGAAGATCCTTTTTGATAATCTCATGACCA
AAATCCCTTAACGTGAGTTTTCGTTCCACTGAGCGTCAGACCCCGTAGAAAAGATCAAAGGATCTTCTTG
AGATCCTTTTTTTCTGCGCGTAATCTGCTGCTTGCAAACAAAAAAACCACCGCTACCAGCGGTGGTTTGT
TTGCCGGATCAAGAGCTACCAACTCTTTTTCCGAAGGTAACTGGCTTCAGCAGAGCGCAGATACCAAATA
CCGTTCTTCTAGTGTAGCCGTAGTTAGGCCACCACTTCAAGAACTCTGTAGCACCGCCTACATACCTCGC
TCTGCTAATCCTGTTACCAGTGGCTGCTGCCAGTGGCGATAAGTCGTGTCTTACCGGGTTGGACTCAAGA
CGATAGTTACCGGATAAGGCGCAGCGGTCGGGCTGAACGGGGGGTTCGTGCACACAGCCCAGCTTGGAGC
GAACGACCTACACCGAACTGAGATACCTACAGCGTGAGCTATGAGAAAGCGCCACGCTTCCCGAAGGGAG
AAAGGCGGACAGGTATCCGGTAAGCGGCAGGGTCGGAACAGGAGAGCGCACGAGGGAGCTTCCAGGGGGA
AACGCCTGGTATCTTTATAGTCCTGTCGGGTTTCGCCACCTCTGACTTGAGCGTCGATTTTTGTGATGCT
CGTCAGGGGGGCGGAGCCTATGGAAAAACGCCAGCAACGCGGCCTTTTTACGGTTCCTGGCCTTTTGCTG
GCCTTTTGCTCACATGTTCTTTCCTGCGTTATCCCCTGATTCTGTGGATAACCGTATTACCGCCTTTGAG
TGAGCTGATACCGCTCGCCGCAGCCGAACGACCGAGCGCAGCGAGTCAGTGAGCGAGGAAGCGGAAGAGC
GCCCAATACGCAAACCGCCTCTCCCCGCGCGTTGGCCGATTCATTAATGCAGCTGGCACGACAGGTTTCC
CGACTGGAAAGCGGGCAGTGAGCGCAACGCAATTAATGTGAGTTAGCTCACTCATTAGGCACCCCAGGCT
TTACACTTTATGCTTCCGGCTCGTATGTTGTGTGGAATTGTGAGCGGATAACAATTTCACACAGGAAACA
GCTATGACCATGATTACGCCAAGCTCTAGCTAGAGGTCGACGGTATACAGACATGATAAGATACATTGAT
GAGTTTGGACAAACCACAACTAGAATGCAGTGAAAAAAATGCTTTATTTGTGAAATTTGTGATGCTATTG
CTTTATTTGTAACCATTATAAGCTGCAATAAACAAGTTGGGGTGGGCGAAGAACTCCAGCATGAGATCCC
CGCGCTGGAGGATCATCCAGCCGGCGTCCCGGAAAACGATTCCGAAGCCCAACCTTTCATAGAAGGCGGC
GGTGGAATCGAAATCTCGTGATGGCAGGTTGGGCGTCGCTTGGTCGGTCATTTCGAACCCCAGAGTCCCG
CTCAGAAGAACTCGTCAAGAAGGCGATAGAAGGCGATGCGCTGCGAATCGGGAGCGGCGATACCGTAAAG
CACGAGGAAGCGGTCAGCCCATTCGCCGCCAAGCTCTTCAGCAATATCACGGGTAGCCAACGCTATGTCC
TGATAGCGGTCCGCCACACCCAGCCGGCCACAGTCGATGAATCCAGAAAAGCGGCCATTTTCCACCATGA
TATTCGGCAAGCAGGCATCGCCATGGGTCACGACGAGATCCTCGCCGTCGGGCATGCGCGCCTTGAGCCT
GGCGAACAGTTCGGCTGGCGCGAGCCCCTGATGCTCTTCGTCCAGATCATCCTGATCGACAAGACCGGCT
TCCATCCGAGTACGTGCTCGCTCGATGCGATGTTTCGCTTGGTGGTCGAATGGGCAGGTAGCCGGATCAA
GCGTATGCAGCCGCCGCATTGCATCAGCCATGATGGATACTTTCTCGGCAGGAGCAAGGTGAGATGACAG
GAGATCCTGCCCCGGCACTTCGCCCAATAGCAGCCAGTCCCTTCCCGCTTCAGTGACAACGTCGAGCACA
GCTGCGCAAGGAACGCCCGTCGTGGCCAGCCACGATAGCCGCGCTGCCTCGTCCTGCAGTTCATTCAGGG
CACCGGACAGGTCGGTCTTGACAAAAAGAACCGGGCGCCCCTGCGCTGACAGCCGGAACACGGCGGCATC
AGAGCAGCCGATTGTCTGTTGTGCCCAGTCATAGCCGAATAGCCTCTCCACCCAAGCGGCCGGAGAACCT
GCGTGCAATCCATCTTGTTCAATCATGCGAAACGATCCTCATCCTGTCTCTTGATCAGATCCGAAAATGG
ATATACAAGCTCCCGGGAGCTTTTTGCAAAAGCCTAGGCCTCCAAAAAAGCCTCCTCACTACTTCTGGAA
TAGCTCAGAGGCAGAGGCGGCCTCGGCCTCTGCATAAATAAAAAAAATTAGTCAGCCATGGGGCGGAGAA
TGGGCGGAACTGGGCGGAGTTAGGGGCGGGATGGGCGGAGTTAGGGGCGGGACTATGGTTGCTGACTAAT
TGAGATGCATGCTTTGCATACTTCTGCCTGCTGGGGAGCCTGGGGACTTTCCACACCTGGTTGCTGACTA
ATTGAGATGCATGCTTTGCATACTTCTGCCTGCTGGGGAGCCTGGGGACTTTCCACACCCTAACTGACAC
ACATTCCACAGAATTAATTCGCGTTAAATTTTTGTTAAATCAGCTCATTTTTTAACCAATAGGCCGAAAT
CGGCAAAATCCCTTATAAATCAAAAGAATAGACCGAGATAGGGT
[37 nt withheld, positions 5295-5331]
AAAGAACGTGGACTCCAACGTCAAAGG
[49 nt withheld, positions 5359-5407]
T
[91 nt withheld, positions 5409-5499]
G
[124 nt withheld, positions 5501-5624]
GGGGATACCCCCTAGAGCCCCAGCTGGTTCTTTCCGCCTCAGAAGCCATAGAGCCCACCGCATCCCCAGC
ATGCCTGCTATTGTCTTCCCAATCCTCCCCCTTGCTGTCCTGCCCCACCCCACCCCCCAGAATAGAATGA
CACCTACTCAGACAATGCGATGCAATTTCCTCATTTTATTAGGAAAGGACAGTGGGAGTGGCACCTTCCA
GGGTCAAGGAAGGCACGGGGGAGGGGCAAACAACAGATGGCTGGCAACTAGAAGGCACAGTCGAGGCTGA
TCAGCGGGTTTAAACGGGCCCTCTAGACTCGAGTTAGGCAGGGGCCACCTGAGAAGTCTCGGTCTTAGAC
ACGGTGGTGCTGGCCTCATCGAATTCACCGGTGCGTCCACCGGTATCGATAATTGAGCGAACGGAGCTTA
TACTAGACAAAGGTTCTCTCATTCTAAAGCTCAAGGACCGACTGCCTCGAAAAGAATCCCTGGGCCTGAG
GGAACTATCTGTGGTTGATGCGCCACTATGTGCTTCTACGGCTCTGGCCAGACAATCCCCTGGCCCTCTC
ATTCCAAGGCGCAGACAGCCGCAACACAGGAAGCTAAGTACGGCCCTGCACACCTCCCTACTTCTGAATG
AGTAGATGATTGGATTCACTGCGCTGTTGAGCACGGCGAGGGCCAGAATCCAGTCCATCCCGCGCAGATA
CTCTTGCGCCCAGAGGTTTGAGCCGAAAACGTCTGCCAGCAACAGCCCAAACAGGGGGCCCCAGCATACG
AGGAAGGCAAGCAGAATCATCAGCACTGTTTTCAAGAGGCGCCGGGCTTTCCTCCGGGCGGCGGGGCGGG
GTGCTTTCTGACCGGAGGCCTGCACAAGCCTAAAAATAGCACCATACAGTCCCATAATTGTGGCCAACAC
ACCGGCGAAGATCACGAGGCAAAACAGAATATATCTCTTACTGTAAAGTGGCAGGAGGCTGCTGCACCTA
TCAAAGGCACACAAACAGTTCCACCCAAGAAGTGGCAGCATGCCCAGAAGTGCCGCGAGCAACCAACAGA
GTCCGATGAATCCGTAAA
